>Addgene plasmid #26095 | pFHMSP-LIC-N | addgene partial sequence | sequence record 32141 | 26095 with polyhedrin-fwd
TTTCGTACAGTTTTGTAATAAAAAAACCTATAAATATTCCGGATTATTCATACCGTCCCACCATCGGGCG
CGGATCTCGGTCCGAAACCATGAAATTCTTAGTCAACGTTGCCCTTGTTTTTATGGTCGTATACATTTCT
TACATCTATGCGGCCGCTCCGGAACATCACCATCACCATCACGATTACGATATCCCAACGACCGAAAACC
TGTATTTTCAGGGCGCCATGGATCTCCTGAAAGATCCATAACTTCGTATAGCATACATTATACGAAGTTA
TGCGGCCGCGACGTCCACATATACCTGCCGTTCACTATTATTTAGTGAAATGAGATATTATGATATTTTC
TGAATTGTGATTAAAAAGGCAACTTTATGCCCATGCAACAGAAACTATAAAAAATACAGAGAATGAAAAG
AAACAGATAGATTTTTTAGTTCTTTAGGCCCGTAGTCTGCAAATCCTTTTATGATTTTCTATCAAACAAA
AGAGGAAAATAGACCAGTTGCAATCCAAACGAGAGTCTAATAGAATGAGGTCGAAAAGTAAATCGCGCGG
GTTTGTTACTGATAAAGCAGGCAAGACCTAAAATGTGTAAAGGGCAAAGTGTATACTTTGGCGTCACCCC
TTACATATTTTAGGTCTTTTTTTATTGTGCGTAACTAACTTGCCATCTTCAAACAGGAGGGCTGGAAGAA
GCAGACCGCTAACACAGTACATAAAAAAGGAGACATGAACGATGAACATCAAAAAGTTTGCAAAACAAGC
AACAGTATTAACCTTTACTACCGCACTGCTGGCAGGAGGCGCAACTCAAGCGTTTGCGAAAGAAACGAAC
CAAAAGCCATATAAGGAAACATACGGCATTTCCCA
