[The description below was written by a language model from this plasmid's Addgene catalogue record.]
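Description:
pFHMSP-LIC-N is an empty baculovirus donor (transfer) vector derived from pFastBac HT A and designed for producing secreted recombinant proteins in insect cells with the Bac-to-Bac system. It is maintained in E. coli as a high-copy plasmid under ampicillin selection. As a donor vector, it is not used directly for expression. Instead, its expression cassette is moved by site-specific transposition into a baculovirus shuttle vector (bacmid) carried in the E. coli strain DH10Bac, and the resulting recombinant bacmid is used to generate baculovirus that infects insect cells. No feature table accompanies the record, so the origin of replication and the transposition elements are not itemised.

Expression is driven by the polyhedrin promoter, a strong very-late baculoviral promoter. Downstream of it, a honeybee melittin signal sequence was introduced ahead of the His tag to direct the fusion protein into the secretory pathway. The vector contributes a 26-amino-acid N-terminal tag containing a 6xHis stretch for affinity purification, followed by a TEV protease cleavage site that allows the tag to be removed.

Target sequences are inserted without ligation. The vector is linearised with NcoI and HindIII, and a PCR product with complementary ends is joined directionally by In-Fusion enzyme-mediated recombination. The incoming insert replaces a SacB stuffer gene. Because SacB makes cells sensitive to sucrose, plating on sucrose counterselects uncut or parental plasmid and enriches for recombinants. The design suits parallel, high-throughput cloning of secreted protein targets, consistent with its structural genomics origin.
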