Addgene plasmid #26095: pFHMSP-LIC-N
Purpose: (Empty Backbone) Donor vector to generate recombinant baculovirus by site-specific transposition into a baculovirus shuttle vector For use with Bac-to-Bac Expression System insect cells for secreted protein expression
Depositing lab: Cheryl Arrowsmith. Depositing organization: University of Toronto.
Backbone
  Vector backbone: pFHMSP-LIC-N
  Backbone manufacturer: Structural Genomics Consortium
  Vector type: Insect Expression ; Baculovirus expression
  Promoter: polyhedrin
  Tag / fusion protein: His (N terminal on backbone); TEV cleavage site (N terminal on backbone)
Growth in bacteria
  Bacterial resistance: Ampicillin, 100 μg/mL
  Growth temperature: 37°C
  Growth strain: DH5alpha
  Copy number: High Copy
Gene/Insert
  Cloning method: Ligation Independent Cloning
  Sequencing primers: 5′ pFHMSP-fwd (5'-CCGGATTATTCATACCGTCCCACCA-3'); 3′ pFHMSP-rev (5'-CTGATTATGATCCTCTAGTACTTCT-3')
Terms and licenses: Academic/Nonprofit Terms; Industry Terms
Depositor comments: The pFHMSP-LIC N vector is a derivative of the pFastBac HT A vector (Invitrogen). Honeybee melittin signal sequence was introduced before His tag. It is a donor vector for generation of recombinant baculovirus by site-specific transposition into a baculovirus shuttle vector (bacmid) in E. coli host strain, DH10Bac. For use in Bac-to-Bac Baculovirus Expression System in insect cells for secreted protein expression. This vector adds a 26 amino acid N-terminal fusion tag containing 6X His followed by a TEV cleavage site. Insertion of DNA sequence into the cloning/expression region is performed using BD-Biosciences Infusion enzyme mediated by directional recombination between complementary nucleotide DNA sequences at the ends of the insert (PCR product) and Nco1/HindIII linearized vector. Insertion of target sequence involves replacement of a SacB gene stuffer sequence, which provides for negative selection of the original plasmid on 5% sucrose. http://www.sgc.utoronto.ca/SGC-WebPages/toronto-vectors.php
How to cite: pFHMSP-LIC-N was a gift from Cheryl Arrowsmith (Addgene plasmid # 26095 ; http://n2t.net/addgene:26095 ; RRID:Addgene_26095)
